Addgene plasmid #48395: pFUSB4_ACGT
Depositing lab: Stephen Ekker. Depositing organization: Mayo Foundation for Medical Education and Research. Publication: High Efficiency In Vivo Genome Engineering with a Simplified 15-RVD GoldyTALEN Design. Ma AC, Lee HB, Clark KJ, Ekker SC. PLoS One. 2013 May 29;8(5):e65259. doi: 10.1371/journal.pone.0065259. Print 2013. PubMed 23734242.
Backbone
  Vector backbone: pFUS_B4
  Vector type: Mammalian Expression, TALEN
Growth in bacteria
  Bacterial resistance: Spectinomycin, 50 μg/mL
  Growth temperature: 37°C
  Growth strain: Top10
  Copy number: Unknown
Gene/Insert
  Gene/Insert name: RVD sequence: NI HD NN NG
  Species: Synthetic
  Cloning method: Unknown
  Sequencing primers: 5′ ttgatgcctggcagttccct; 3′ cgaaccgaacaggcttatgt
Terms and licenses: Academic/Nonprofit Terms; Industry Terms: Not Available to Industry
Depositor comments: Plasmid was created using Golden Gate cloning.
How to cite: pFUSB4_ACGT was a gift from Stephen Ekker (Addgene plasmid # 48395 ; http://n2t.net/addgene:48395 ; RRID:Addgene_48395)
