[The description below was written by a language model from this plasmid's Addgene catalogue record and pLannotate feature annotations shown in this document.]
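Description:
pFUSB4_ACGT is a small (about 2.9 kb) bacterial intermediate plasmid for TALEN assembly, built on the pFUS_B4 array backbone of the Golden Gate TALE assembly system. It carries a pre-assembled, synthetic block of four TAL effector repeats with the RVD order NI HD NN NG. By the standard RVD code this block recognises the DNA bases A, C, G and T, hence the name. The depositor notes that it was made by Golden Gate cloning. Although the catalogue lists the vector type as mammalian expression/TALEN, the annotated features show no eukaryotic promoter, polyadenylation signal or nuclease domain. The plasmid therefore appears to be a repeat-array donor rather than an expression construct in its own right.

Propagation in E. coli relies on a high-copy ColE1/pUC-type origin. Selection uses the aadA aminoglycoside adenylyltransferase gene, which confers spectinomycin (and streptomycin) resistance and lies downstream of a class 1 integron Pc promoter fragment and a residual piece of a gentamicin acetyltransferase gene. Short remnants of lacZα and lacI are annotated, most likely left over from a blue/white screening cassette displaced by the repeat array, though the record does not say this. The rrnB T1 and T2 terminators are also present. The automated annotation does not label the TALE repeats themselves, which presumably occupy the unannotated stretch after the lacZα fragment.

The associated publication describes a simplified 15-RVD GoldyTALEN design. This suggests the plasmid belongs to a library of ready-made four-RVD modules that are combined with other repeat blocks and a final TALEN backbone, speeding assembly of custom nucleases for in vivo genome engineering.
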