Features (pLannotate 1.2.2; 8 found; start..end, strand, type, name):
      3..39      -  CDS            lacZα (fragment): LacZα fragment of β-galactosidase; lacZ fragment
    596..619     +  promoter       Pc promoter (fragment): intI1 (promoter lies within the coding sequence); class 1 integron promoter
    795..851     +  CDS            GmR (fragment): gentamycin acetyltransferase; aacC1; confers resistance to gentamycin
    858..1649    +  CDS            SmR: aminoglycoside adenylyltransferase (Murphy, 1985); aadA; confers resistance to spectinomycin and streptomycin
   1742..2330    +  rep_origin     ori: high-copy-number ColE1/pMB1/pBR322/pUC origin of replication
   2513..2605    +  CDS            lacI (fragment): lac repressor; lacI; The lac repressor binds to the lac operator to inhibit transcription in E. coli. This inhibition can be relieved by adding lactose or isopropyl-β-D-thiogalactopyranoside (IPTG).
   2660..2687    -  terminator     rrnB T2 terminator: transcription terminator T2 from the E. coli rrnB gene
   2819..2862    +  terminator     rrnB T1 terminator: Escherichia coli rrnB; transcription terminator T1 from the E. coli rrnB gene
>Addgene plasmid #48395 | pFUSB4_ACGT | depositor full sequence | sequence record 70095 | Full Sequence
ATGTTTTCCCAGTCACGACGTTGTAAAACGACGGCCAGTCTTAAGCGTCTCATGGCCTGACCCCGGACCA
AGTGGTGGCCTATCGCCAGCAACATTGGCGGCAAGCAAGCGCTCGAAACGGTGCAGCGGCTGTTGCCGGT
GCTGTGCCAGGACCATGGCCTGACTCCGGACCAAGTGGTGGCTATCGCCAGCCACGATGGCGGCAAGCAA
GCGCTCGAAACGGTGCAGCGGCTGTTGCCGGTGCTGTGCCAGGACCATGGCCTGACCCCGGACCAAGTGG
TGGCTATCGCCAGCAACAATGGCGGCAAGCAAGCGCTCGAAACGGTGCAGCGGCTGTTGCCGGTGCTGTG
CCAGGACCATGGCCTGACCCCGGACCAAGTGGTGGCTATCGCCAGCAACGGTGGCGGCAAGCAAGCGCTC
GAAACGGTGCAGCGGCTGTTGCCGGTGCTGTGCCAGGACCATGGCCTGACCCCGGACCAAGTGGTGGCTA
TCGAGACGTCTAGACCAGCCAGGACAGAAATGCCTCGACTTCGCTGCTACCCAAGGTTGCCGGGTGACGC
ACACCGTGGAAACGGATGAAGGCACGAACCCAGTGGACATAAGCCTGTTCGGTTCGTAAGCTGTAATGCA
AGTAGCGTATGCGCTCACGCAACTGGTCCAGAACCTTGACCGAACGCAGCGGTGGTAACGGCGCAGTGGC
GGTTTTCATGGCTTGTTATGACTGTTTTTTTGGGGTACAGTCTATGCCTCGGGCATCCAAGCAGCAAGCG
CGTTACGCCGTGGGTCGATGTTTGATGTTATGGAGCAGCAACGATGTTACGCAGCAGGGCAGTCGCCCTA
AAACAAAGTTAAACATTATGAGGGAAGCGGTGATCGCCGAAGTATCGACTCAACTATCAGAGGTAGTTGG
CGTCATCGAGCGCCATCTCGAACCGACGTTGCTGGCCGTACATTTGTACGGCTCCGCAGTGGATGGCGGC
CTGAAGCCACACAGTGATATTGATTTGCTGGTTACGGTGACCGTAAGGCTTGATGAAACAACGCGGCGAG
CTTTGATCAACGACCTTTTGGAAACTTCGGCTTCCCCTGGAGAGAGCGAGATTCTCCGCGCTGTAGAAGT
CACCATTGTTGTGCACGACGACATCATTCCGTGGCGTTATCCAGCTAAGCGCGAACTGCAATTTGGAGAA
TGGCAGCGCAATGACATTCTTGCAGGTATCTTCGAGCCAGCCACGATCGACATTGATCTGGCTATCTTGC
TGACAAAAGCAAGAGAACATAGCGTTGCCTTGGTAGGTCCAGCGGCGGAGGAACTCTTTGATCCGGTTCC
TGAACAGGATCTATTTGAGGCGCTAAATGAAACCTTAACGCTATGGAACTCGCCGCCCGACTGGGCTGGC
GATGAGCGAAATGTAGTGCTTACGTTGTCCCGCATTTGGTACAGCGCAGTAACCGGCAAAATCGCGCCGA
AGGATGTCGCTGCCGACTGGGCAATGGAGCGCCTGCCGGCCCAGTATCAGCCCGTCATACTTGAAGCTAG
ACAGGCTTATCTTGGACAAGAAGAAGATCGCTTGGCCTCGCGCGCAGATCAGTTGGAAGAATTTGTCCAC
TACGTGAAAGGCGAGATCACCAAGGTAGTCGGCAAATAACCCTCGAGCCACCCATGACCAAAATCCCTTA
ACGTGAGTTACGCGTCGTTCCACTGAGCGTCAGACCCCGTAGAAAAGATCAAAGGATCTTCTTGAGATCC
TTTTTTTCTGCGCGTAATCTGCTGCTTGCAAACAAAAAAACCACCGCTACCAGCGGTGGTTTGTTTGCCG
GATCAAGAGCTACCAACTCTTTTTCCGAAGGTAACTGGCTTCAGCAGAGCGCAGATACCAAATACTGTCC
TTCTAGTGTAGCCGTAGTTAGGCCACCACTTCAAGAACTCTGTAGCACCGCCTACATACCTCGCTCTGCT
AATCCTGTTACCAGTGGCTGCTGCCAGTGGCGATAAGTCGTGTCTTACCGGGTTGGACTCAAGACGATAG
TTACCGGATAAGGCGCAGCGGTCGGGCTGAACGGGGGGTTCGTGCACACAGCCCAGCTTGGAGCGAACGA
CCTACACCGAACTGAGATACCTACAGCGTGAGCATTGAGAAAGCGCCACGCTTCCCGAAGGGAGAAAGGC
GGACAGGTATCCGGTAAGCGGCAGGGTCGGAACAGGAGAGCGCACGAGGGAGCTTCCAGGGGGAAACGCC
TGGTATCTTTATAGTCCTGTCGGGTTTCGCCACCTCTGACTTGAGCGTCGATTTTTGTGATGCTCGTCAG
GGGGGCGGAGCCTATGGAAAAACGCCAGCAACGCGGCCTTTTTACGGTTCCTGGCCTTTTGCTGGCCTTT
TGCTCACATGTTCTTTCCTGCGTTATCCCCTGATTCTGTGGATAACCGTATTACCGCCTTTGAGTGAGCT
GATACCGCTCGCCGCAGCCGAACGACCGAGCGCAGCGAGTCAGTGAGCGAGGAAGCGGAAGAGCGCCCAA
TACGCAAACCGCCTCTCCCCGCGCGTTGGCCGATTCATTAATGCAGCTGGCACGACAGGTTTCCCGACTG
GAAAGCGGGCAGTGAGCGCAACGCAATTAATACGCGTACCGCTAGCCAGGAAGAGTTTGTAGAAACGCAA
AAAGGCCATCCGTCAGGATGGCCTTCTGCTTAGTTTGATGCCTGGCAGTTTATGGCGGGCGTCCTGCCCG
CCACCCTCCGGGCCGTTGCTTCACAACGTTCAAATCCGCTCCCGGCGGATTTGTCCTACTCAGGAGAGCG
TTCACCGACAAACAACAGATAAAACGAAAGGCCCAGTCTTCCGACTGAGCCTTTCGTTTTATTTGATGCC
TGGCAGTTCCCTACTCTCGCGTTAACGCTAGCATGG
