>Addgene plasmid #48395 | pFUSB4_ACGT | addgene partial sequence | sequence record 70778 | pCR8_F1 5'-ttgatgcctggcagttccct-3'
TCACGACGTTGTAAAACGACGGCCAGTCTTAAGCGTCTCATGGCCTGACCCCGGACCAAGTGGTGGCTAT
CGCCAGCAACATTGGCGGCAAGCAAGCGCTCGAAACGGTGCAGCGGCTGTTGCCGGTGCTGTGCCAGGAC
CATGGCCTGACTCCGGACCAAGTGGTGGCTATCGCCAGCCACGATGGCGGCAAGCAAGCGCTCGAAACGG
TGCAGCGGCTGTTGCCGGTGCTGTGCCAGGACCATGGCCTGACCCCGGACCAAGTGGTGGCTATCGCCAG
CAACAATGGCGGCAAGCAAGCGCTCGAAACGGTGCAGCGGCTGTTGCCGGTGCTGTGCCAGGACCATGGC
CTGACCCCGGACCAAGTGGTGGCTATCGCCAGCAACGGTGGCGGCAAGCAAGCGCTCGAAACGGTGCAGC
GGCTGTTGCCGGTGCTGTGCCAGGACCATGGCCTGACCCCGGACCAAGTGGTGGCTATCGAGACGTCTAG
ACCAGCCAGGACAGAAATGCCTCGACTTCGCTGCTACCCAAGGTTGCCGGGTGACGCACACCGTGGAAAC
GGATGAAGGCACGAACCCAGTGGACATAAGCCTGTTCGGTTCGTAAGCTGTAATGCAAGTAGCGTATGCG
CTCACGCAACTGGTCCAGAACCTTGACCGAACGCAGCGGTGGTAACGGCGCAGTGGCGGTTTTCATGGCT
TGTTATGACTGTTTTTTTGGGGTACAGTCTATGCCTCGGGCATCCAAGCAGCAAGCGCGTTACGCCGTGG
GTCGATGTTTGATGTTATGGAGCAGCAACGATGTTACGCAGCAGGGCAGTCGCCCTAAAACAAAGTTAAA
CATTATGAGGGAAGCGGTGATCGCCGAAGTATCGACTCAACTATCAGAGGTAGTTGGCGTCATCGAGCGC
CATCTCGAACCGACGTTGCTGGCCGTACATTTGTA
